>Addgene plasmid #227918 | pML361_DCP1A-N-term_XTEN80-mEGFP-3xHA_pTMPLT | addgene full sequence | sequence record 452502 | Addgene NGS Result
TATATGAGTAAACTTGGTCTGACAGTTACCAATGCTTAATCAGTGAGGCACCTATCTCAGCGATCTGTCT
ATTTCGTTCATCCATAGTTGCCTGACTCCCCGTCGTGTAGATAACTACGATACGGGAGGGCTTACCATCT
GGCCCCAGTGCTGCAATGATACCGCGAGAGCCACGCTCACCGGCTCCAGATTTATCAGCAATAAACCAGC
CAGCCGGAAGGGCCGAGCGCAGAAGTGGTCCTGCAACTTTATCCGCCTCCATCCAGTCTATTAATTGTTG
CCGGGAAGCTAGAGTAAGTAGTTCGCCAGTTAATAGTTTGCGCAACGTTGTTGCCATTGCTACAGGCATC
GTGGTGTCACGCTCGTCGTTTGGTATGGCTTCATTCAGCTCCGGTTCCCAACGATCAAGGCGAGTTACAT
GATCCCCCATGTTGTGCAAAAAAGCGGTTAGCTCCTTCGGTCCTCCGATCGTTGTCAGAAGTAAGTTGGC
CGCAGTGTTATCACTCATGGTTATGGCAGCACTGCATAATTCTCTTACTGTCATGCCATCCGTAAGATGC
TTTTCTGTGACTGGTGAGTACTCAACCAAGTCATTCTGAGAATAGTGTATGCGGCGACCGAGTTGCTCTT
GCCCGGCGTCAATACGGGATAATACCGCGCCACATAGCAGAACTTTAAAAGTGCTCATCATTGGAAAACG
TTCTTCGGGGCGAAAACTCTCAAGGATCTTACCGCTGTTGAGATCCAGTTCGATGTAACCCACTCGTGCA
CCCAACTGATCTTCAGCATCTTTTACTTTCACCAGCGTTTCTGGGTGAGCAAAAACAGGAAGGCAAAATG
CCGCAAAAAAGGGAATAAGGGCGACACGGAAATGTTGAATACTCATACTCTTCCTTTTTCAATATTATTG
AAGCATTTATCAGGGTTATTGTCTCATGAGCGGATACATATTTGAATGTATTTAGAAAAATAAACAAATA
GGGGTTCCGCGCACATTTCCCCGAAAAGTGCCAGATACCTGAAACAAAACCCATCGTACGGCCAAGGAAG
TCTCCAATAACTGTGATCCACCACAAGCGCCAGGGTTTTCCCAGTCACGACGTTGTAAAACGACGGCCAG
TCATGCATAATCCGCACGCATCTGGAATAAGGAAGTGCCATTCCGCCTGACCTGGAGCTTACTGGTGTCA
CTTCGTCGAGATCGCGCCACTGCACTTCAGCCTGGGCGACAAGAGTGAAACTCCGTCTCAAAAAAAAAGA
AAAAAAATCCACTTGTACCTTCTGCTAATCAGTGTATATATTCAAGGCAACTTGAATCTATGCTCCTGGG
GTGCAATCCTCAAGCTTGGCCCAAATAAACTCTCTGCTTGCATTTATTTTGCCCCAGAGTCTTCTTCCTT
TTAGGTCGACACATCCATATCTGTGACCTAGGGTAATTTTCTGGGCTTCTCGCCTCTCCCTTTCCCCCAT
GTTTTTCTGTGCTCTCTAAACGGGCCCGGTAGAGTCCCGCATTTCCACATTCCACAGACATGTTTTCCTT
CTGTGGCCCCGGGCCCTGCCAGACAGCGCACCGCGAGGCCGGCACTTCGGCGGACTCCAACCTTTGCCTG
GAAAGAGCTCGGCAGGCGAGCTAGAGGCCAGATCCCAGGACCCAGTCGTTTTAGCTCAGGGAAAGGAAGC
GCCGGAGCTCCAGCCTGCAAGCTCCACTACGCAGCCTTGGACACCGCCCACATCGTAGGGCCGCGGACCC
TGACAACGCCGGAACCCGGCGCCCGGAGCGTGCGCGCGGCGGACCAGAATGGCTGACGTACCGCCCTGCC
GCGAGGCCCGCGTAGAGGCGGAAGTTGAGGGGACTGACGCAGATGGGGGAATTTTGCCTCGATGGCACTT
TCCTGTCCGCGACTCCGCCCCCACCAGAGGGGCTAGGCTCTGGGATTCAAGATGAGTGGTGGTACTTCCG
GGTACCCATACGATGTTCCAGATTACGCTTATCCGTATGACGTCCCGGACTATGCATACCCCTACGATGT
ACCCGATTACGCCGCTGGAGCTGGCGTGAGCAAGGGCGAGGAGCTGTTCACCGGGGTGGTGCCCATCCTG
GTCGAGCTGGACGGCGACGTAAACGGCCACAAGTTCAGCGTGTCCGGCGAGGGCGAGGGCGATGCCACCT
ACGGCAAGCTGACCCTGAAGTTCATCTGCACCACCGGCAAGCTGCCCGTGCCCTGGCCCACCCTCGTGAC
CACCCTGACCTACGGCGTGCAGTGCTTCAGCCGCTACCCCGACCACATGAAGCAGCACGACTTCTTCAAG
TCCGCCATGCCCGAAGGCTACGTCCAGGAGCGCACCATCTTCTTCAAGGACGACGGCAACTACAAGACCC
GCGCCGAGGTGAAGTTCGAGGGCGACACCCTGGTGAACCGCATCGAGCTGAAGGGCATCGACTTCAAGGA
GGACGGCAACATCCTGGGGCACAAGCTGGAGTACAACTACAACAGCCACAACGTCTATATCATGGCCGAC
AAGCAGAAGAACGGCATCAAGGTGAACTTCAAGATCCGCCACAACATCGAGGACGGCAGCGTGCAGCTCG
CCGACCACTACCAGCAGAACACCCCCATCGGCGACGGCCCCGTGCTGCTGCCCGACAACCACTACCTGAG
CACCCAGTCCAAGCTGAGCAAAGACCCCAACGAGAAGCGCGATCACATGGTCCTGCTGGAGTTCGTGACC
GCCGCCGGGATCACTCTCGGCATGGACGAGCTGTACAAGGGTGGCGGATTGGAAGTTTTGTTTCAAGGTC
CAGGATCTAACGGCAGCGGAGGGCCGAGCTCTGGCGCACCCCCACCAAGTGGAGGGTCACCTGCCGGGTC
CCCAACATCTACTGAAGAAGGCACCAGCGAATCCGCAACGCCCGAGTCAGGCCCTGGTACCTCCACAGAA
CCATCTGAAGGTAGTGCGCCTGGTTCCCCAGCTGGAAGCCCTACTTCCACCGAAGAAGGCACGTCAACCG
AACCAAGTGAAGGATCTGCCCCTGGGACCAGCACTGAACCATCTGAGGGTGCAGGGAGTGGAAGTGAGGC
GCTGTCCCGCGCTGGGCAGGAGATGAGCCTAGCGGCCCTGAAGCAACACGACCCCTATATCACCAGCATC
GCAGACCTCACGGGCCAGGTCGCTCTGTACACCTTCTGCCCCAAGGCCAACCAGTGGGTGAGTGCCGCCT
GGCCCTGAGGACGGCCACCCGGCCGCTGCCGTCTCTTAAAGGGGCCGCGCGGGTTACTGTGGGGTGGGGG
GGCACACTAAGAGGCCAGGGCGGTGGAGACGAGGCCAGGGTCTGGCCAAGAGCCTAGCCAGAGCCTGAGG
GGTGTCGGGTCCGCTTGGGATTGGGGGATAGGAGTGAGAGAAGTGGCTCGAGACATCCCAAGGAAAAGCC
AGTGGAGGGGAGGATTGGAGCAGGATCAGTCCCTTGGCGTCGGGTCTGGGGACGTGGGCGACCTGCCTTC
TTTGCAGATACATTGGGAGTTATAAGACCGGTGGGGTCAAAAGGGTGCCTGAAAGCTTGTGTTTGAGGCT
TTGCGGATTATTAGATAAATTATATGTACATTATCTATAAAATAAACACTCCTCCTCTCCCCCTGGCAAA
CGTAAATGAGAGCCCCTGTCGCAGAGGTCATTTGGGTTTAAAGTTTAAAATCCAATTAGTTTCGATTCTT
GGAAGGAGGGGGTGGGTGGGTCCGGCTTTAATCGAACTACACAGAGTTTCGGAAAAGATTCCAAGGCACT
TAGGAAAAGGGCTTCCGTGTTCACTGGATCCCCGAAGACCTTTGTCGTCAGAAGACCGTCAGTGAAGGCT
AGGTGGAGGCTCAGTGATGATAAGTCTGCGATGGTGGATGCATGTGTCATGGTCATAGCTGTTTCCTGTG
TGAAATTGTTATCCGCTCAGAGGGCACAATCCTATTCCGCGCTATCCGACAATCTCCAAGACATTAGGTG
GAGTTCAGTTCGGCGTATGGCATATGTCGCTGGAAAGAACATGTGAGCAAAAGGCCAGCAAAAGGCCAGG
AACCGTAAAAAGGCCGCGTTGCTGGCGTTTTTCCATAGGCTCCGCCCCCCTGACGAGCATCACAAAAATC
GACGCTCAAGTCAGAGGTGGCGAAACCCGACAGGACTATAAAGATACCAGGCGTTTCCCCCTGGAAGCTC
CCTCGTGCGCTCTCCTGTTCCGACCCTGCCGCTTACCGGATACCTGTCCGCCTTTCTCCCTTCGGGAAGC
GTGGCGCTTTCTCATAGCTCACGCTGTAGGTATCTCAGTTCGGTGTAGGTCGTTCGCTCCAAGCTGGGCT
GTGTGCACGAACCCCCCGTTCAGCCCGACCGCTGCGCCTTATCCGGTAACTATCGTCTTGAGTCCAACCC
GGTAAGACACGACTTATCGCCACTGGCAGCAGCCACTGGTAACAGGATTAGCAGAGCGAGGTATGTAGGC
GGTGCTACAGAGTTCTTGAAGTGGTGGCCTAACTACGGCTACACTAGAAGAACAGTATTTGGTATCTGCG
CTCTGCTGAAGCCAGTTACCTTCGGAAAAAGAGTTGGTAGCTCTTGATCCGGCAAACAAACCACCGCTGG
TAGCGGTGGTTTTTTTGTTTGCAAGCAGCAGATTACGCGCAGAAAAAAAGGATCTCAAGAAGATCCTTTG
ATCTTTTCTACGGGGTCTGACGCTCTATTCAACAAAGCCGCCGTCCCGTCAAGTCAGCGTAAATGGGTAG
GGGGCTTCAAATCGTCCTCGTGATACCAATTCGGAGCCTGCTTTTTTGTACAAACTTGTTGATAATGGCA
ATTCAAGGATCTTCACCTAGATCCTTTTAAATTAAAAATGAAGTTTTAAATCAATCTAAAGTA
Features (pLannotate 1.2.2; 8 found; start..end, strand, type, name):
     26..886     -  CDS            AmpR: β-lactamase; bla; confers resistance to ampicillin, carbenicillin, and related antibiotics
    887..991     -  promoter       AmpR promoter: bla
   1078..1121    -  CDS            lacZα (fragment): LacZα fragment of β-galactosidase; lacZ fragment
   1990..2016    +  CDS            3xHA (fragment): three tandem HA epitope tags
   2056..2769    +  CDS            mEGFP: mEGFP is a basic (constitutively fluorescent) green fluorescent protein published in 2002, derived from Aequorea victoria. It has moderate acid sensitivity.
   3079..3207    +  CDS            DCP1A (fragment): DCP1A_HUMAN - Also known as SMIF. Experimental evidence at protein level: Swiss-Prot protein existence level 1. Necessary for the degradation of mRNAs, both in normal mRNA turnover and in nonsense-mediated mRNA decay. Removes the 7-methyl guanine cap structure from mRNA molecules, yielding a 5'-phosphorylated mRNA fragment and 7m-GDP. Contributes to the transactivation of target genes after stimulation by TGFB1. From Homo sapiens (Human).
   4090..4678    -  rep_origin     ori: high-copy-number ColE1/pMB1/pBR322/pUC origin of replication
   4795..4819    -  protein_bind   attB1: mutant version of attB; recombination site for the Gateway® BP reaction BP Clonase™
