[The description below was written by a language model from this plasmid's Addgene catalogue record and pLannotate feature annotations shown in this document.]
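Description:
pML361_DCP1A-N-term_XTEN80-mEGFP-3xHA_pTMPLT is a CRISPR homology-directed repair donor plasmid built by Golden Gate assembly in the pTwist Amp High Copy backbone. It is propagated in E. coli through a high-copy ColE1/pUC-type origin and selected with ampicillin via the β-lactamase gene and its native promoter. A short lacZα remnant and an attB1-like site are also annotated; these appear to be backbone leftovers with no evident role in the template's function. The plasmid carries no annotated mammalian promoter, selection marker, nuclease or guide RNA. This fits its role as a repair template rather than an expression vector, so the Cas9 and guide components must be supplied separately.

The payload is a tag cassette flanked by human DCP1A homology arms, designed for in-frame insertion at the N terminus of the endogenous gene. In the annotated sequence, an HA epitope segment (detected only as a fragment of the 3xHA tag) lies upstream of the mEGFP coding sequence. The beginning of the DCP1A coding sequence follows several hundred bases later. That gap is consistent with the XTEN80 flexible linker named in the record, although the linker and the homology arms themselves are not annotated. After integration, the fusion protein is expressed from the native DCP1A promoter at endogenous levels. DCP1A is an mRNA-decapping factor involved in mRNA turnover and nonsense-mediated decay. According to the record, the tagged allele serves as an endogenous organelle marker, with GFP fluorescence for imaging and epitope tags for mass spectrometry, as part of a proteome-scale organelle profiling effort.
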