Addgene plasmid #227918: pML361_DCP1A-N-term_XTEN80-mEGFP-3xHA_pTMPLT
Purpose: Homology repair template for genome engineering. Organelle endogenous marker expressing GFP and epitope tags for mass spectrometry.
Depositing lab: Manuel Leonetti. Depositing organization: Chan Zuckerberg Biohub. Publication: Global organelle profiling reveals subcellular localization and remodeling at proteome scale. Hein MY, Peng D, Todorova V, McCarthy F, Kim K, Liu C, Savy L, Januel C, Baltazar-Nunez R, Sekhar M, Vaid S, Bax S, Vangipuram M, Burgess J, Njoya L, Wang E, Ivanov IE, Byrum JR, Pradeep S, Gonzalez CG, Aniseia Y, Creery JS, McMorrow AH, Sunshine S, Yeung-Levy S, DeFelice BC, Mehta SB, Itzhak DN, Elias JE, Leonetti MD. Cell. 2024 Dec 26:S0092-8674(24)01344-8. doi: 10.1016/j.cell.2024.11.028. PubMed 39742809.
Backbone
  Vector backbone: pTwist Amp High Copy
  Backbone manufacturer: Twist Biosciences
  Vector type: CRISPR
Growth in bacteria
  Bacterial resistance: Ampicillin, 100 μg/mL
  Growth temperature: 37°C
  Growth strain: DH5alpha
  Copy number: High Copy
Gene/Insert
  Gene/Insert name: DCP1A homology arms with XTEN80-mEGFP-3xHA for insertion at N terminus
  Species: H. sapiens (human)
  Cloning method: Golden Gate
Terms and licenses: Academic/Nonprofit Terms; Industry Terms: Not Available to Industry
How to cite: pML361_DCP1A-N-term_XTEN80-mEGFP-3xHA_pTMPLT was a gift from Manuel Leonetti (Addgene plasmid # 227918 ; http://n2t.net/addgene:227918 ; RRID:Addgene_227918)
